Addgene plasmid #202563: AAV-P3-evoCjCas9-TadCDd_gRNA
Purpose: P3-evoCjCas9-TadCDd and hU6-BsmBI-gRNA in AAV2 backbone (ITRs)
Depositing lab: Gerald Schwank. Depositing organization: University of Zurich. Publication: Continuous directed evolution of a compact CjCas9 variant with broad PAM compatibility. Schmidheini L, Mathis N, Marquart KF, Rothgangl T, Kissling L, Bock D, Chanez C, Wang JP, Jinek M, Schwank G. Nat Chem Biol. 2023 Sep 21. doi: 10.1038/s41589-023-01427-x. PubMed 37735239.
Backbone
  Vector backbone: AAV2
  Vector type: AAV
Growth in bacteria
  Bacterial resistance: Ampicillin, 100 μg/mL
  Growth temperature: 37°C
  Growth strain: NEB Stable
  Copy number: High Copy
Gene/Insert
  Gene/Insert name: evoCjCas9-TadCDd
  Species: Synthetic
Terms and licenses: Academic/Nonprofit Terms; Industry Terms: Not Available to Industry
How to cite: AAV-P3-evoCjCas9-TadCDd_gRNA was a gift from Gerald Schwank (Addgene plasmid # 202563 ; http://n2t.net/addgene:202563 ; RRID:Addgene_202563)
