[The description below was written by a language model from this plasmid's Addgene catalogue record and pLannotate feature annotations shown in this document.]
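Description:
AAV-P3-evoCjCas9-TadCDd_gRNA is an AAV2-based transfer plasmid of about 8 kb that places a compact base editor and its guide RNA cassette between two AAV2 inverted terminal repeats, so that both components can be packaged together into a single recombinant AAV particle. In bacteria it is maintained through a high-copy ColE1/pUC-type origin and selected with ampicillin via the β-lactamase gene. The backbone outside the ITRs also carries an f1 origin and remnants of a lac cloning region (lacZα and lacI fragments, lac promoter and operator, CAP site). These remnants are leftovers of the parental cloning vector and are not part of the payload.

The main insert is a synthetic fusion protein. A TadA-derived deaminase domain (TadCDd, annotated by homology to E. coli tadA) sits at the N-terminus. It is followed by evoCjCas9, a Campylobacter jejuni Cas9 variant obtained by continuous directed evolution for broad PAM compatibility, and then by a uracil glycosylase inhibitor (UGI) from phage PBS2. UGI blocks uracil excision repair, and its presence is consistent with a cytosine base-editing design. The reading frame ends with a bovine growth hormone polyadenylation signal. Expression is attributed to a promoter called P3, which lies upstream of the coding region. The feature table does not annotate it, and the record does not describe its nature further.

On the opposite strand, a human U6 Pol III promoter drives a C. jejuni guide RNA scaffold, with BsmBI sites for inserting a chosen spacer. The construct is suited to single-vector AAV delivery of a small Cas9 base editor once a target-specific guide has been cloned in.
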