Features (pLannotate 1.2.2; 17 found; start..end, strand, type, name):
    516..1007    +  CDS            tadA: TADA_ECOLI - Also known as yfhC. Experimental evidence at protein level: Swiss-Prot protein existence level 1. Catalyzes the deamination of adenosine to inosine at the wobble position 34 of tRNA(Arg2). Essential for cell viability. From Escherichia coli (strain K12).
   1110..4058    +  CDS            cas9: CAS9_CAMJE - Experimental evidence at protein level: Swiss-Prot protein existence level 1. CRISPR (clustered regularly interspaced short palindromic repeat) is an adaptive immune system that provides protection against mobile genetic elements (viruses, transposable elements and conjugative plasmids). CRISPR clusters contain spacers, sequences complementary to antecedent mobile elements, and target invading nucleic acids. CRISPR clusters are transcribed and processed into CRISPR RNA (crRNA). In type II CRISPR systems correct processing of pre-crRNA requires a trans- encoded small RNA (tracrRNA)
   4089..4337    +  CDS            UGI: UNGI_BPPB2 - Experimental evidence at protein level: Swiss-Prot protein existence level 1. This protein binds specifically and reversibly to the host uracil-DNA glycosylase, preventing removal of uracil residues from PBS2 DNA by the host uracil-excision repair system. From Bacillus phage PBS2 (Bacteriophage PBS2).
   4414..4621    +  polyA_signal   bGH poly(A) signal: bovine growth hormone polyadenylation signal
   4658..4726    -  misc_RNA       Cj gRNA scaffold (fragment): guide RNA scaffold for the Campylobacter jejuni CRISPR/Cas9 system (Kim et al., 2016)
   4862..5102    -  promoter       U6 promoter: RNA polymerase III promoter for human U6 snRNA
   5103..5233    +  repeat_region  AAV2 ITR (fragment): inverted terminal repeat of adeno-associated virus serotype 2 inverted
   5247..5404    +  CDS            lacZα (fragment): LacZα fragment of β-galactosidase; lacZ fragment
   5409..5837    +  rep_origin     f1 ori (sequence partly withheld): f1 bacteriophage origin of replication; arrow indicates direction of (+) strand synthesis
   5890..5994    +  promoter       AmpR promoter: bla
   5995..6855    +  CDS            AmpR: β-lactamase; bla; confers resistance to ampicillin, carbenicillin, and related antibiotics
   7026..7614    +  rep_origin     ori: high-copy-number ColE1/pMB1/pBR322/pUC origin of replication
   7797..7889    +  CDS            lacI (fragment): lac repressor; lacI; The lac repressor binds to the lac operator to inhibit transcription in E. coli. This inhibition can be relieved by adding lactose or isopropyl-β-D-thiogalactopyranoside (IPTG).
   7902..7923    +  protein_bind   CAP binding site: CAP binding activates transcription in the presence of cAMP. E. coli catabolite activator protein
   7938..7968    +  promoter       lac promoter: promoter for the E. coli lac operon
   7976..7992    +  protein_bind   lac operator: The lac repressor binds to the lac operator to inhibit transcription in E. coli. This inhibition can be relieved by adding lactose or isopropyl-β-D-thiogalactopyranoside (IPTG). lac repressor encoded by lacI
   8042..130     -  repeat_region  AAV2 ITR (fragment) (across the origin): inverted terminal repeat of adeno-associated virus serotype 2 inverted
>Addgene plasmid #202563 | AAV-P3-evoCjCas9-TadCDd_gRNA | addgene full sequence | sequence record 409106 | Addgene NGS Result
CTGCGCGCTCGCTCGCTCACTGAGGCCGCCCGGGCAAAGCCCGGGCGTCGGGCGACCTTTGGTCGCCCGG
CCTCAGTGAGCGAGCGAGCGCGCAGAGAGGGAGTGGCCAACTCCATCACTAGGGGTTCCTACCGGCGCGC
CGGGGGAGGCTGCTGGTGAATATTAACCAAGGTCACCCCAGTTATCGGAGGAGCAAACAGGGGCTAAGTC
CACACGCGTGGTACCGTCTGTCTGCACATTTCGTAGAGCGAGTGTTCCGATACTCTAATCTCCCTAGGCA
AGGTTCATATTTGTGTAGGTTACTTATTCTCCTTTTGTTGACTAAGTCAATAATCAGAATCAGCAGGTTT
GGAGTCAGCTTGGCAGGGATCAGCAGCCTGGGTTGGAAGGAGGGGGTATAAAAGCCCCTTCACCAGGAGA
AGCCGTCACACAGATCCACAAGCTCCTGGGCCGCCACCATGAAACGGACAGCCGACGGAAGCGAGTTCGA
GTCACCAAAGAAGAAGCGGAAAGTCTCTGAGGTGGAGTTTTCCCACGAGTACTGGATGAGACATGCCCTG
ACCCTGGCCAAGAGGGCACGGGATGAGAGGAAGGCCCCTGTGGGAGCCGTGCTGGTGCTGAACAATAGAG
TGATCGGCGAGGGCTGGAACAGAGCCATCGGCCTGCACGACCCAACAGCCCATGCCGAAATTATCGCCCT
GAGACAGGGCGGCCTGGTCATGCAGAACTACAGACTGATTGACGCCACCCTGTACGTGACATTCGAGCCT
TGCGTGATGTGCGCCGGCGCCATGATCAACTCTAGGATCGGCCGCGTGGTGTTTGGCGTGAGGAACTCAA
AAAGAGGCGCCGCAGGCTCCCTGATGAACGTGCTGAACTACCCCGGCATGAATCACCGCGTCGAAATTAC
CGAGGGAATCCTGGCAGATGAATGTGCCGCCCTGCTGTGCGATTTCTATCGGATGCCTAGACAGGTGTTC
AATGCTCAGAAGAAGGCCCAGAGCTCCATCAACTCCGGAGGATCTAGCGGAGGCTCCTCTGGCTCTGAGA
CACCTGGCACAAGCGAGAGCGCAACACCTGAAAGCAGCGGGGGCAGCAGCGGGGGGTCAGCCCGCATCCT
GGCCTTTGCCATCGGCATCAGCAGCATCGGATGGGCCTTCAGCGAGAATGACGAGCTGAAGGACTGCGGT
GTGAGAATCTTTACAAAGGTCGAGAACCCCAAGACCGGCGAAAGCCTGGCGCTGCCAAGACGGCTGGCCC
GGTCTGCTCGGAAGAGATACGCCCGGAGAAAAGCCAGACTGAATCACCTGAAACACCTGATCGCCAACGA
GTTCAAACTGAACTACGAGGACTACCAGAGCTTCGATGAGAGCTTGGCTAAGGCCTACAAAGGCAGCCTG
ATCAGCCCCTACGAGCTGAGATTCAGAGCTCTGAATGAGCTCCTGAGCAAGCAGGACTTCGCTAGAGTGA
TCCTGCACATCGCCAAGCGAAGAGGCTACGACGACATCAAGAACTCTGATGACAAGGAGAAGGGCGCCAT
TCTGAAAGCCATCAAGCAGAACGAAGAGAAACTGGCCAATTACCAGAGCGTGGGCGAGTACCTGTACAAG
GAGTACTTCCAGAAGTTCAAAGAAAATAGCAAAGAGTTCACCAACGTGCGGAACAAGAAGGAGTCTTATG
AAAGATGTATCGCCCAGAGCTTCCTGAAAGACGAGCTGAAACTGATCTTCAAGAAGCAAAGAGAGTTTGG
CTTCAGCTTCAGCAAAAAATTTGAAGAAGAGGTGCTGTCTGTCGCCTTCTACAAGAGGGCTCTGAAGGAC
TTCAGCCACCTGGTGGGCAATTGCAGCTTTTTCACAGACGAAAAGCGGGCCCCTAAGAACAGCCCTCTGG
CCTTCATGTTCGTGGCTCTGACCAGAATCATCAACCTGCTGAACAACCTGAAAAATACCGAGGGCATCCT
CTATACCAAGGACGATCTGAACGCCCTGCTGAATGAGGTGCTCAAGAATGGCACCCTGACCTACAAGCAA
ACAAAAAAACTGCTGGGCCTGTCTGACGACTACGAGTTTAAAGGCGAGAAGGGCACCTATTTCATCGAAT
TTAAGAAGTACAAGGAATTCATCAAGGCACTGGGCGAACACAACCTGTCTCAGGACGACCTGAACGAGAT
CGCCAAGGACATCACCCTGATCAAGGATGAGATCAAGCTGAAAAAAGCTCTGGCCAAGTACGACCTGAAT
CAAAACCAGATCGACAGCTTAAGCAAGCTGGAATTTAAGGATCACCTGAACATCTCCTTTAAGGCCCTGA
AGCTGGTGACCCCACTGATGCTGGAAGGAAAGAAGTACGACGAAGCATGCAACGAGCTTAACCTGAAGGT
TGCTATCAACGAGGATAAGAAGGATTTCCTGCCTGCCTTTAACGAGACATACTACAAGGATGAGGTGACC
AACCCCGTGGTGCTGAGAGCTATCAAAGAGTACAGAAAGGTGCTGAACGCCCTGCTGAAGAAGTACGGCA
AGGTCCACAAGATCAATATTGAGCTGGCCCGGGAGGTTGGAAAGAACCACTCTCAGAGAGCAAAGATCGA
GAAGGAGCAAAACGAGAACTACAAAGCGAAGAAGGACGCCGAACTGGAGTGCGAGAAGCTTGGCCTGAAG
ATCAACTCTAAGAATATCCTGAAACTCAGACTTTTCAAAGAACAGAAGGAATTCTGTGCCTACAGCGGCG
AGAAGATCAAAATTTCTGACCTGCAGGATGAAAAGATGCTGGAGATCGACCACATCTACCCTTACTCCAG
AAGCTTCGACGACAGCTATATGAACAAAGTGCTGGTGTTCACAAAGCAGAACCAGGAGAAGCTGAATCAG
ACCCCTTTCGAGGCCTTCGGCAATGACTCCGCCAAGTGGCAGAAAATCGAGGTGCTGGCCAAAAACCTGC
CAACCAAGAAACAGAAGAGAATCCTCGACAAGAACTACAAGGACAAGGAACAGAAGAACTTCAAGGATCG
GAACCTGAACGACACCCGGTACATCGCCAGGCTGGTGTTAAATTACACCAAGGACTACCTGGATTTCCTG
CCCCTGAGCGACGACGAGAACACCAAGCTGAACGACACACAGAAGGGCAGCAAGGTGCACGTGGAAGCCA
AGAGCGGCATGCTGACCAGCGCACTGCGCCACACTTGGGGCTTCAGCGCTAAGGACCGGAACAACCACCT
GCATCACGCCATCGATGCCGTGATCATAGCCTACGCCAACAACTCAATCGTGAAAGCTTTCAGTGACTTT
AAGAAAGAACAGGAGAGCAACTCTGCCGAACTGTACGCCAAGAAAATTAGCGAGCTGGACTACAAGAACA
AACGGAAGTTCTTCGAACCTTTCTCAGGATTTAGACAGAAGGTGCTGGATAAGATCGATGAAATCTTCGT
GTCCAAGCCCGAGAGAAAGAAGCCTAGCGGAGCCCTGCACAAGGAAACCTTCAGAAAGGAAGAAGAGTTC
TACCAGTCTTATGGGGGCAAAGAAGGCGTGCTGAAGGCCCTGGAACTCGGCAAGATCAGAAAGGTGAAGG
GAAAGATTGTGAAGAACGGCGACATGTTCAGAGTGGACATCTTCAAGCACAAGAAGACCAACAAGTTCTA
TGCCGTGCCTATCTACACAATGGATTTCGCCCTGAAAGTGCTGCCTAACAAGGCTGTCGCCAGATCTAAG
AAGGGCGAGATCAAGGACTGGATCCTGATGGACGAAAACTACGAGTTCTGCTTCAGCCTGTACAAGGACA
GCCTGATCCTGATCCAAACAAAGAAGATGCAGGAGCCTGAATTCGTGTACTACAACGCCTTCACAAGCAG
CACCGTGAGCCTGATCGTGTCTAAACATGATAACAAGTTCGAAACCCTGTCCAAGAACCAAAAGATCCTG
TTCAAGAACGCCAACGAGAAGGAAGTGATCGCCAAGGGCATCGGCATTCAGAATCTGAAGGTGTTCGAGA
AATATATCGTGTCCGCTCTGGGAGAGGTTACAAAGGCCGAGTTTCGGCAGAGAGAAGATTTTAAGAAGAG
CGGCGGGAGCGGCGGGAGCGGGGGGAGCACTAATCTGAGCGACATCATTGAGAAGGAGACTGGGAAACAG
CTGGTCATTCAGGAGTCCATCCTGATGCTGCCTGAGGAGGTGGAGGAAGTGATCGGCAACAAGCCAGAGT
CTGACATCCTGGTGCACACCGCCTACGACGAGTCCACAGATGAGAATGTGATGCTGCTGACCTCTGACGC
CCCCGAGTATAAGCCTTGGGCCCTGGTCATCCAGGATTCTAACGGCGAGAATAAGATCAAGATGCTGTCT
GGCGGCTCAAAAAGAACCGCCGACGGCAGCGAATTCGAGCCCAAGAAGAAGAGGAAAGTCTAATACATCT
CGACTGTGCCTTCTAGTTGCCAGCCATCTGTTGTTTGCCCCTCCCCCGTGCCTTCCTTGACCCTGGAAGG
TGCCACTCCCACTGTCCTTTCCTAATAAAATGAGGAAATTGCATCGCATTGTCTGAGTAGGTGTCATTCT
ATTCTGGGGGGTGGGGTGGGGCAGGACAGCAAGGGGGAGGATTGGGAAGACAATAGCAGGCATGCTGGGG
ATGCGGTGGGTTCTATGGCTCGAGCGGCCCAAAAAAAGCGGTTTTAGGGGATTGTAACCCCGCAGAGTCC
CGCAAACTCTTTATTCTAGTCCCTTTTCAGGGACTAGAACAGAGACGTACAAAAAAGAGCAAGAAGCTAA
AAAAGATTTAAAAATTATTTTTAGCGCAGTTAATGGAACAGGAACTAAATTTACCCCAAAATGTATTTTG
TGTGCTCATTTACAACCGTCTCCGGTGTTTCGTCCTTTCCACAAGATATATAAAGCCAAGAAATCGAAAT
ACTTTCAAGTTACGGTAAGCATATGATAGTCCATTTTAAAACATAATTTTAAAACTGCAAACTACCCAAG
AAATTATTACTTTCTACGTCACGTATTTTGTACTAATATCTTTGTGTTTACAGTCAAATTAATTCTAATT
ATCTCTCTAACAGCCTTGTATCGTATATGCAAATATGAAGGAATCATGGGAAATAGGCCCTCAGGAACCC
CTAGTGATGGAGTTGGCCACTCCCTCTCTGCGCGCTCGCTCGCTCACTGAGGCCGGGCGACCAAAGGTCG
CCCGACGCCCGGGCTTTGCCCGGGCGGCCTCAGTGAGCGAGCGAGCGCGCAGCCTTAATTAACCTAATTC
ACTGGCCGTCGTTTTACAACGTCGTGACTGGGAAAACCCTGGCGTTACCCAACTTAATCGCCTTGCAGCA
CATCCCCCTTTCGCCAGCTGGCGTAATAGCGAAGAGGCCCGCACCGATCGCCCTTCCCAACAGTTGCGCA
GCCTGAATGGCGAATGGG
[124 nt withheld, positions 5409-5532]
C
[91 nt withheld, positions 5534-5624]
A
[49 nt withheld, positions 5626-5674]
CCTTTGACGTTGGAGTCCACGTTCTTT
[37 nt withheld, positions 5702-5738]
ACCCTATCTCGGTCTATTCTTTTGATTTATAAGGGATTTTGCCGATTTCGGCCTATTGGTTAAAAAATGA
GCTGATTTAACAAAAATTTAACGCGAATTTTAACAAAATATTAACGCTTACAATTTAGGTGGCACTTTTC
GGGGAAATGTGCGCGGAACCCCTATTTGTTTATTTTTCTAAATACATTCAAATATGTATCCGCTCATGAG
ACAATAACCCTGATAAATGCTTCAATAATATTGAAAAAGGAAGAGTATGAGTATTCAACATTTCCGTGTC
GCCCTTATTCCCTTTTTTGCGGCATTTTGCCTTCCTGTTTTTGCTCACCCAGAAACGCTGGTGAAAGTAA
AAGATGCTGAAGATCAGTTGGGTGCACGAGTGGGTTACATCGAACTGGATCTCAACAGCGGTAAGATCCT
TGAGAGTTTTCGCCCCGAAGAACGTTTTCCAATGATGAGCACTTTTAAAGTTCTGCTATGTGGCGCGGTA
TTATCCCGTATTGACGCCGGGCAAGAGCAACTCGGTCGCCGCATACACTATTCTCAGAATGACTTGGTTG
AGTACTCACCAGTCACAGAAAAGCATCTTACGGATGGCATGACAGTAAGAGAATTATGCAGTGCTGCCAT
AACCATGAGTGATAACACTGCGGCCAACTTACTTCTGACAACGATCGGAGGACCGAAGGAGCTAACCGCT
TTTTTGCACAACATGGGGGATCATGTAACTCGCCTTGATCGTTGGGAACCGGAGCTGAATGAAGCCATAC
CAAACGACGAGCGTGACACCACGATGCCTGTAGCAATGGCAACAACGTTGCGCAAACTATTAACTGGCGA
ACTACTTACTCTAGCTTCCCGGCAACAATTAATAGACTGGATGGAGGCGGATAAAGTTGCAGGACCACTT
CTGCGCTCGGCCCTTCCGGCTGGCTGGTTTATTGCTGATAAATCTGGAGCCGGTGAGCGTGGGTCTCGCG
GTATCATTGCAGCACTGGGGCCAGATGGTAAGCCCTCCCGTATCGTAGTTATCTACACGACGGGGAGTCA
GGCAACTATGGATGAACGAAATAGACAGATCGCTGAGATAGGTGCCTCACTGATTAAGCATTGGTAACTG
TCAGACCAAGTTTACTCATATATACTTTAGATTGATTTAAAACTTCATTTTTAATTTAAAAGGATCTAGG
TGAAGATCCTTTTTGATAATCTCATGACCAAAATCCCTTAACGTGAGTTTTCGTTCCACTGAGCGTCAGA
CCCCGTAGAAAAGATCAAAGGATCTTCTTGAGATCCTTTTTTTCTGCGCGTAATCTGCTGCTTGCAAACA
AAAAAACCACCGCTACCAGCGGTGGTTTGTTTGCCGGATCAAGAGCTACCAACTCTTTTTCCGAAGGTAA
CTGGCTTCAGCAGAGCGCAGATACCAAATACTGTTCTTCTAGTGTAGCCGTAGTTAGGCCACCACTTCAA
GAACTCTGTAGCACCGCCTACATACCTCGCTCTGCTAATCCTGTTACCAGTGGCTGCTGCCAGTGGCGAT
AAGTCGTGTCTTACCGGGTTGGACTCAAGACGATAGTTACCGGATAAGGCGCAGCGGTCGGGCTGAACGG
GGGGTTCGTGCACACAGCCCAGCTTGGAGCGAACGACCTACACCGAACTGAGATACCTACAGCGTGAGCT
ATGAGAAAGCGCCACGCTTCCCGAAGGGAGAAAGGCGGACAGGTATCCGGTAAGCGGCAGGGTCGGAACA
GGAGAGCGCACGAGGGAGCTTCCAGGGGGAAACGCCTGGTATCTTTATAGTCCTGTCGGGTTTCGCCACC
TCTGACTTGAGCGTCGATTTTTGTGATGCTCGTCAGGGGGGCGGAGCCTATGGAAAAACGCCAGCAACGC
GGCCTTTTTACGGTTCCTGGCCTTTTGCTGGCCTTTTGCTCACATGTTCTTTCCTGCGTTATCCCCTGAT
TCTGTGGATAACCGTATTACCGCCTTTGAGTGAGCTGATACCGCTCGCCGCAGCCGAACGACCGAGCGCA
GCGAGTCAGTGAGCGAGGAAGCGGAAGAGCGCCCAATACGCAAACCGCCTCTCCCCGCGCGTTGGCCGAT
TCATTAATGCAGCTGGCACGACAGGTTTCCCGACTGGAAAGCGGGCAGTGAGCGCAACGCAATTAATGTG
AGTTAGCTCACTCATTAGGCACCCCAGGCTTTACACTTTATGCTTCCGGCTCGTATGTTGTGTGGAATTG
TGAGCGGATAACAATTTCACACAGGAAACAGCTATGACCATGATTACGCCAGATTTAATTAAGG
